>Addgene plasmid #80279 | pFUPI | addgene full sequence | sequence record 158492 | Addgene assembled full plasmid sequence
GTCGACGGATCGGGAGATCTCCCGATCCCCTATGGTGCACTCTCAGTACAATCTGCTCTGATGCCGCATA
GTTAAGCCAGTATCTGCTCCCTGCTTGTGTGTTGGAGGTCGCTGAGTAGTGCGCGAGCAAAATTTAAGCT
ACAACAAGGCAAGGCTTGACCGACAATTGCATGAAGAATCTGCTTAGGGTTAGGCGTTTTGCGCTGCTTC
GCGATGTACGGGCCAGATATACGCGTTGACATTGATTATTGACTAGTTATTAATAGTAATCAATTACGGG
GTCATTAGTTCATAGCCCATATATGGAGTTCCGCGTTACATAACTTACGGTAAATGGCCCGCCTGGCTGA
CCGCCCAACGACCCCCGCCCATTGACGTCAATAATGACGTATGTTCCCATAGTAACGCCAATAGGGACTT
TCCATTGACGTCAATGGGTGGAGTATTTACGGTAAACTGCCCACTTGGCAGTACATCAAGTGTATCATAT
GCCAAGTACGCCCCCTATTGACGTCAATGACGGTAAATGGCCCGCCTGGCATTATGCCCAGTACATGACC
TTATGGGACTTTCCTACTTGGCAGTACATCTACGTATTAGTCATCGCTATTACCATGGTGATGCGGTTTT
GGCAGTACATCAATGGGCGTGGATAGCGGTTTGACTCACGGGGATTTCCAAGTCTCCACCCCATTGACGT
CAATGGGAGTTTGTTTTGGCACCAAAATCAACGGGACTTTCCAAAATGTCGTAACAACTCCGCCCCATTG
ACGCAAATGGGCGGTAGGCGTGTACGGTGGGAGGTCTATATAAGCAGCGCGTTTTGCCTGTACTGGGTCT
CTCTGGTTAGACCAGATCTGAGCCTGGGAGCTCTCTGGCTAACTAGGGAACCCACTGCTTAAGCCTCAAT
AAAGCTTGCCTTGAGTGCTTCAAGTAGTGTGTGCCCGTCTGTTGTGTGACTCTGGTAACTAGAGATCCCT
CAGACCCTTTTAGTCAGTGTGGAAAATCTCTAGCAGTGGCGCCCGAACAGGGACTTGAAAGCGAAAGGGA
AACCAGAGGAGCTCTCTCGACGCAGGACTCGGCTTGCTGAAGCGCGCACGGCAAGAGGCGAGGGGCGGCG
ACTGGTGAGTACGCCAAAAATTTTGACTAGCGGAGGCTAGAAGGAGAGAGATGGGTGCGAGAGCGTCAGT
ATTAAGCGGGGGAGAATTAGATCGCGATGGGAAAAAATTCGGTTAAGGCCAGGGGGAAAGAAAAAATATA
AATTAAAACATATAGTATGGGCAAGCAGGGAGCTAGAACGATTCGCAGTTAATCCTGGCCTGTTAGAAAC
ATCAGAAGGCTGTAGACAAATACTGGGACAGCTACAACCATCCCTTCAGACAGGATCAGAAGAACTTAGA
TCATTATATAATACAGTAGCAACCCTCTATTGTGTGCATCAAAGGATAGAGATAAAAGACACCAAGGAAG
CTTTAGACAAGATAGAGGAAGAGCAAAACAAAAGTAAGACCACCGCACAGCAAGCGGCCGCTGATCTTCA
GACCTGGAGGAGGAGATATGAGGGACAATTGGAGAAGTGAATTATATAAATATAAAGTAGTAAAAATTGA
ACCATTAGGAGTAGCACCCACCAAGGCAAAGAGAAGAGTGGTGCAGAGAGAAAAAAGAGCAGTGGGAATA
GGAGCTTTGTTCCTTGGGTTCTTGGGAGCAGCAGGAAGCACTATGGGCGCAGCGTCAATGACGCTGACGG
TACAGGCCAGACAATTATTGTCTGGTATAGTGCAGCAGCAGAACAATTTGCTGAGGGCTATTGAGGCGCA
ACAGCATCTGTTGCAACTCACAGTCTGGGGCATCAAGCAGCTCCAGGCAAGAATCCTGGCTGTGGAAAGA
TACCTAAAGGATCAACAGCTCCTGGGGATTTGGGGTTGCTCTGGAAAACTCATTTGCACCACTGCTGTGC
CTTGGAATGCTAGTTGGAGTAATAAATCTCTGGAACAGATTTGGAATCACACGACCTGGATGGAGTGGGA
CAGAGAAATTAACAATTACACAAGCTTAATACACTCCTTAATTGAAGAATCGCAAAACCAGCAAGAAAAG
AATGAACAAGAATTATTGGAATTAGATAAATGGGCAAGTTTGTGGAATTGGTTTAACATAACAAATTGGC
TGTGGTATATAAAATTATTCATAATGATAGTAGGAGGCTTGGTAGGTTTAAGAATAGTTTTTGCTGTACT
TTCTATAGTGAATAGAGTTAGGCAGGGATATTCACCATTATCGTTTCAGACCCACCTCCCAACCCCGAGG
GGACCCGACAGGCCCGAAGGAATAGAAGAAGAAGGTGGAGAGAGAGACAGAGACAGATCCATTCGATTAG
TGAACGGATCGGCACTGCGTGCGCCAATTCTGCAGACAAATGGCAGTATTCATCCACAATTTTAAAAGAA
AAGGGGGGATTGGGGGGTACAGTGCAGGGGAAAGAATAGTAGACATAATAGCAACAGACATACAAACTAA
AGAATTACAAAAACAAATTACAAAAATTCAAAATTTTCGGGTTTATTACAGGGACAGCAGAGATCCAGTT
TGGTTAATTAAGGGTGCAGCGGCCTCCGCGCCGGGTTTTGGCGCCTCCCGCGGGCGCCCCCCTCCTCACG
GCGAGCGCTGCCACGTCAGACGAAGGGCGCAGGAGCGTTCCTGATCCTTCCGCCCGGACGCTCAGGACAG
CGGCCCGCTGCTCATAAGACTCGGCCTTAGAACCCCAGTATCAGCAGAAGGACATTTTAGGACGGGACTT
GGGTGACTCTAGGGCACTGGTTTTCTTTCCAGAGAGCGGAACAGGCGAGGAAAAGTAGTCCCTTCTCGGC
GATTCTGCGGAGGGATCTCCGTGGGGCGGTGAACGCCGATGATTATATAAGGACGCGCCGGGTGTGGCAC
AGCTAGTTCCGTCGCAGCCGGGATTTGGGTCGCGGTTCTTGTTTGTGGATCGCTGTGATCGTCACTTGGT
GAGTTGCGGGCTGCTGGGCTGGCCGGGGCTTTCGTGGCCGCCGGGCCGCTCGGTGGGACGGAAGCGTGTG
GAGAGACCGCCAAGGGCTGTAGTCTGGGTCCGCGAGCAAGGTTGCCCTGAACTGGGGGTTGGGGGGAGCG
CACAAAATGGCGGCTGTTCCCGAGTCTTGAATGGAAGACGCTTGTAAGGCGGGCTGTGAGGTCGTTGAAA
CAAGGTGGGGGGCATGGTGGGCGGCAAGAACCCAAGGTCTTGAGGCCTTCGCTAATGCGGGAAAGCTCTT
ATTCGGGTGAGATGGGCTGGGGCACCATCTGGGGACCCTGACGTGAAGTTTGTCACTGACTGGAGAACTC
GGGTTTGTCGTCTGGTTGCGGGGGCGGCAGTTATGCGGTGCCGTTGGGCAGTGCACCCGTACCTTTGGGA
GCGCGCGCCTCGTCGTGTCGTGACGTCACCCGTTCTGTTGGCTTATAATGCAGGGTGGGGCCACCTGCCG
GTAGGTGTGCGGTAGGCTTTTCTCCGTCGCAGGACGCAGGGTTCGGGCCTAGGGTAGGCTCTCCTGAATC
GACAGGCGCCGGACCTCTGGTGAGGGGAGGGATAAGTGAGGCGTCAGTTTCTTTGGTCGGTTTTATGTAC
CTATCTTCTTAAGTAGCTGAAGCTCCGGTTTTGAACTATGCGCTCGGGGTTGGCGAGTGTGTTTTGTGAA
GTTTTTTAGGCACCTTTTGAAATGTAATCATTTGGGTCAATATGTAATTTTCAGTGTTAGACTAGTAAAT
TGTCCGCTAAATTCTGGCCGTTTTTGGCTTTTTTGTTAGACGAAGCTTGGGCTGCAGGTCGACTCTAGCT
AGAGCCACCATGACCGAGTACAAGCCCACGGTGCGCCTCGCCACCCGCGACGACGTCCCCAGGGCCGTAC
GCACCCTCGCCGCCGCGTTCGCCGACTACCCCGCCACGCGCCACACCGTCGATCCGGACCGCCACATCGA
GCGGGTCACCGAGCTGCAAGAACTCTTCCTCACGCGCGTCGGGCTCGACATCGGCAAGGTGTGGGTCGCG
GACGACGGCGCCGCGGTGGCGGTCTGGACCACGCCGGAGAGCGTCGAAGCGGGGGCGGTGTTCGCCGAGA
TCGGCCCGCGCATGGCCGAGTTGAGCGGTTCCCGGCTGGCCGCGCAGCAACAGATGGAAGGCCTCCTGGC
GCCGCACCGGCCCAAGGAGCCCGCGTGGTTCCTGGCCACCGTCGGCGTCTCGCCCGACCACCAGGGCAAG
GGTCTGGGCAGCGCCGTCGTGCTCCCCGGAGTGGAGGCGGCCGAGCGCGCCGGGGTGCCCGCCTTCCTGG
AGACCTCCGCGCCCCGCAACCTCCCCTTCTACGAGCGGCTCGGCTTCACCGTCACCGCCGACGTCGAGGT
GCCCGAAGGACCGCGCACCTGGTGCATGACCCGCAAGCCCGGTGCCTGAGAATTCCGCCCCTCTCCCTCC
CCCCCCCCTAACGTTACTGGCCGAAGCCGCTTGGAATAAGGCCGGTGTGCGTTTGTCTATATGTTATTTT
CCACCATATTGCCGTCTTTTGGCAATGTGAGGGCCCGGAAACCTGGTCCTGTCTTCTTGACGAGCATTCC
TAGGGGTCTTTCCCCTCTCGCCAAAGGAATGCAAGGTCTGTTGAATGTCGTGAAGGAAGCAGTTCCTCTG
GAAGCTTCTTGAAGACAAACAACGTCTGTAGCGACCCTTTGCAGGCAGCGGAACCCCCCACCTGGCGACA
GGTGCCTCTGCGGCCAAAAGCCACGTGTATAAGATACACCTGCAAAGGCGGCACAACCCCAGTGCCACGT
TGTGAGTTGGATAGTTGTGGAAAGAGTCAAATGGCTCTCCTCAAGCGTATTCAACAAGGGGCTGAAGGAT
GCCCAGAAGGTACCCCATTGTATGGGATCTGATCTGGGGCCTCGGTGCACATGCTTTACATGTGTTTAGT
CGAGGTTAAAAAAACGTCTAGGCCCCCCGAACCACGGGGACGTGGTTTTCCTTTGAAAAACACGATGATA
ACCGGTGGTCTAGAGGATCCGTTAACGGCGCGCCGAATTCGATATCAAGCTTATCGATAATCAACCTCTG
GATTACAAAATTTGTGAAAGATTGACTGGTATTCTTAACTATGTTGCTCCTTTTACGCTATGTGGATACG
CTGCTTTAATGCCTTTGTATCATGCTATTGCTTCCCGTATGGCTTTCATTTTCTCCTCCTTGTATAAATC
CTGGTTGCTGTCTCTTTATGAGGAGTTGTGGCCCGTTGTCAGGCAACGTGGCGTGGTGTGCACTGTGTTT
GCTGACGCAACCCCCACTGGTTGGGGCATTGCCACCACCTGTCAGCTCCTTTCCGGGACTTTCGCTTTCC
CCCTCCCTATTGCCACGGCGGAACTCATCGCCGCCTGCCTTGCCCGCTGCTGGACAGGGGCTCGGCTGTT
GGGCACTGACAATTCCGTGGTGTTGTCGGGGAAATCATCGTCCTTTCCTTGGCTGCTCGCCTGTGTTGCC
ACCTGGATTCTGCGCGGGACGTCCTTCTGCTACGTCCCTTCGGCCCTCAATCCAGCGGACCTTCCTTCCC
GCGGCCTGCTGCCGGCTCTGCGGCCTCTTCCGCGTCTTCGCCTTCGCCCTCAGACGAGTCGGATCTCCCT
TTGGGCCGCCTCCCCGCATCGATACCGTCGACCTCGAGACCTAGAAAAACATGGAGCAATCACAAGTAGC
AATACAGCAGCTACCAATGCTGATTGTGCCTGGCTAGAAGCACAAGAGGAGGAGGAGGTGGGTTTTCCAG
TCACACCTCAGGTACCTTTAAGACCAATGACTTACAAGGCAGCTGTAGATCTTAGCCACTTTTTAAAAGA
AAAGGGGGGACTGGAAGGGCTAATTCACTCCCAACGAAGACAAGATATCCTTGATCTGTGGATCTACCAC
ACACAAGGCTACTTCCCTGATTGGCAGAACTACACACCAGGGCCAGGGATCAGATATCCACTGACCTTTG
GATGGTGCTACAAGCTAGTACCAGTTGAGCAAGAGAAGGTAGAAGAAGCCAATGAAGGAGAGAACACCCG
CTTGTTACACCCTGTGAGCCTGCATGGGATGGATGACCCGGAGAGAGAAGTATTAGAGTGGAGGTTTGAC
AGCCGCCTAGCATTTCATCACATGGCCCGAGAGCTGCATCCGGACTGTACTGGGTCTCTCTGGTTAGACC
AGATCTGAGCCTGGGAGCTCTCTGGCTAACTAGGGAACCCACTGCTTAAGCCTCAATAAAGCTTGCCTTG
AGTGCTTCAAGTAGTGTGTGCCCGTCTGTTGTGTGACTCTGGTAACTAGAGATCCCTCAGACCCTTTTAG
TCAGTGTGGAAAATCTCTAGCAGGGCCCGTTTAAACCCGCTGATCAGCCTCGACTGTGCCTTCTAGTTGC
CAGCCATCTGTTGTTTGCCCCTCCCCCGTGCCTTCCTTGACCCTGGAAGGTGCCACTCCCACTGTCCTTT
CCTAATAAAATGAGGAAATTGCATCGCATTGTCTGAGTAGGTGTCATTCTATTCTGGGGGGTGGGGTGGG
GCAGGACAGCAAGGGGGAGGATTGGGAAGACAATAGCAGGCATGCTGGGGATGCGGTGGGCTCTATGGCT
TCTGAGGCGGAAAGAACCAGCTGGGGCTCTAGGGGGTATCCCC
[124 nt withheld, positions 6694-6817]
C
[91 nt withheld, positions 6819-6909]
A
[49 nt withheld, positions 6911-6959]
CCTTTGACGTTGGAGTCCACGTTCTTT
[37 nt withheld, positions 6987-7023]
ACCCTATCTCGGTCTATTCTTTTGATTTATAAGGGATTTTGCCGATTTCGGCCTATTGGTTAAAAAATGA
GCTGATTTAACAAAAATTTAACGCGAATTAATTCTGTGGAATGTGTGTCAGTTAGGGTGTGGAAAGTCCC
CAGGCTCCCCAGCAGGCAGAAGTATGCAAAGCATGCATCTCAATTAGTCAGCAACCAGGTGTGGAAAGTC
CCCAGGCTCCCCAGCAGGCAGAAGTATGCAAAGCATGCATCTCAATTAGTCAGCAACCATAGTCCCGCCC
CTAACTCCGCCCATCCCGCCCCTAACTCCGCCCAGTTCCGCCCATTCTCCGCCCCATGGCTGACTAATTT
TTTTTATTTATGCAGAGGCCGAGGCCGCCTCTGCCTCTGAGCTATTCCAGAAGTAGTGAGGAGGCTTTTT
TGGAGGCCTAGGCTTTTGCAAAAAGCTCCCGGGAGCTTGTATATCCATTTTCGGATCTGATCAGCACGTG
TTGACAATTAATCATCGGCATAGTATATCGGCATAGTATAATACGACAAGGTGAGGAACTAAACCATGGC
CAAGTTGACCAGTGCCGTTCCGGTGCTCACCGCGCGCGACGTCGCCGGAGCGGTCGAGTTCTGGACCGAC
CGGCTCGGGTTCTCCCGGGACTTCGTGGAGGACGACTTCGCCGGTGTGGTCCGGGACGACGTGACCCTGT
TCATCAGCGCGGTCCAGGACCAGGTGGTGCCGGACAACACCCTGGCCTGGGTGTGGGTGCGCGGCCTGGA
CGAGCTGTACGCCGAGTGGTCGGAGGTCGTGTCCACGAACTTCCGGGACGCCTCCGGGCCGGCCATGACC
GAGATCGGCGAGCAGCCGTGGGGGCGGGAGTTCGCCCTGCGCGACCCGGCCGGCAACTGCGTGCACTTCG
TGGCCGAGGAGCAGGACTGACACGTGCTACGAGATTTCGATTCCACCGCCGCCTTCTATGAAAGGTTGGG
CTTCGGAATCGTTTTCCGGGACGCCGGCTGGATGATCCTCCAGCGCGGGGATCTCATGCTGGAGTTCTTC
GCCCACCCCAACTTGTTTATTGCAGCTTATAATGGTTACAAATAAAGCAATAGCATCACAAATTTCACAA
ATAAAGCATTTTTTTCACTGCATTCTAGTTGTGGTTTGTCCAAACTCATCAATGTATCTTATCATGTCTG
TATACCGTCGACCTCTAGCTAGAGCTTGGCGTAATCATGGTCATAGCTGTTTCCTGTGTGAAATTGTTAT
CCGCTCACAATTCCACACAACATACGAGCCGGAAGCATAAAGTGTAAAGCCTGGGGTGCCTAATGAGTGA
GCTAACTCACATTAATTGCGTTGCGCTCACTGCCCGCTTTCCAGTCGGGAAACCTGTCGTGCCAGCTGCA
TTAATGAATCGGCCAACGCGCGGGGAGAGGCGGTTTGCGTATTGGGCGCTCTTCCGCTTCCTCGCTCACT
GACTCGCTGCGCTCGGTCGTTCGGCTGCGGCGAGCGGTATCAGCTCACTCAAAGGCGGTAATACGGTTAT
CCACAGAATCAGGGGATAACGCAGGAAAGAACATGTGAGCAAAAGGCCAGCAAAAGGCCAGGAACCGTAA
AAAGGCCGCGTTGCTGGCGTTTTTCCATAGGCTCCGCCCCCCTGACGAGCATCACAAAAATCGACGCTCA
AGTCAGAGGTGGCGAAACCCGACAGGACTATAAAGATACCAGGCGTTTCCCCCTGGAAGCTCCCTCGTGC
GCTCTCCTGTTCCGACCCTGCCGCTTACCGGATACCTGTCCGCCTTTCTCCCTTCGGGAAGCGTGGCGCT
TTCTCATAGCTCACGCTGTAGGTATCTCAGTTCGGTGTAGGTCGTTCGCTCCAAGCTGGGCTGTGTGCAC
GAACCCCCCGTTCAGCCCGACCGCTGCGCCTTATCCGGTAACTATCGTCTTGAGTCCAACCCGGTAAGAC
ACGACTTATCGCCACTGGCAGCAGCCACTGGTAACAGGATTAGCAGAGCGAGGTATGTAGGCGGTGCTAC
AGAGTTCTTGAAGTGGTGGCCTAACTACGGCTACACTAGAAGAACAGTATTTGGTATCTGCGCTCTGCTG
AAGCCAGTTACCTTCGGAAAAAGAGTTGGTAGCTCTTGATCCGGCAAACAAACCACCGCTGGTAGCGGTG
GTTTTTTTGTTTGCAAGCAGCAGATTACGCGCAGAAAAAAAGGATCTCAAGAAGATCCTTTGATCTTTTC
TACGGGGTCTGACGCTCAGTGGAACGAAAACTCACGTTAAGGGATTTTGGTCATGAGATTATCAAAAAGG
ATCTTCACCTAGATCCTTTTAAATTAAAAATGAAGTTTTAAATCAATCTAAAGTATATATGAGTAAACTT
GGTCTGACAGTTACCAATGCTTAATCAGTGAGGCACCTATCTCAGCGATCTGTCTATTTCGTTCATCCAT
AGTTGCCTGACTCCCCGTCGTGTAGATAACTACGATACGGGAGGGCTTACCATCTGGCCCCAGTGCTGCA
ATGATACCGCGAGACCCACGCTCACCGGCTCCAGATTTATCAGCAATAAACCAGCCAGCCGGAAGGGCCG
AGCGCAGAAGTGGTCCTGCAACTTTATCCGCCTCCATCCAGTCTATTAATTGTTGCCGGGAAGCTAGAGT
AAGTAGTTCGCCAGTTAATAGTTTGCGCAACGTTGTTGCCATTGCTACAGGCATCGTGGTGTCACGCTCG
TCGTTTGGTATGGCTTCATTCAGCTCCGGTTCCCAACGATCAAGGCGAGTTACATGATCCCCCATGTTGT
GCAAAAAAGCGGTTAGCTCCTTCGGTCCTCCGATCGTTGTCAGAAGTAAGTTGGCCGCAGTGTTATCACT
CATGGTTATGGCAGCACTGCATAATTCTCTTACTGTCATGCCATCCGTAAGATGCTTTTCTGTGACTGGT
GAGTACTCAACCAAGTCATTCTGAGAATAGTGTATGCGGCGACCGAGTTGCTCTTGCCCGGCGTCAATAC
GGGATAATACCGCGCCACATAGCAGAACTTTAAAAGTGCTCATCATTGGAAAACGTTCTTCGGGGCGAAA
ACTCTCAAGGATCTTACCGCTGTTGAGATCCAGTTCGATGTAACCCACTCGTGCACCCAACTGATCTTCA
GCATCTTTTACTTTCACCAGCGTTTCTGGGTGAGCAAAAACAGGAAGGCAAAATGCCGCAAAAAAGGGAA
TAAGGGCGACACGGAAATGTTGAATACTCATACTCTTCCTTTTTCAATATTATTGAAGCATTTATCAGGG
TTATTGTCTCATGAGCGGATACATATTTGAATGTATTTAGAAAAATAAACAAATAGGGGTTCCGCGCACA
TTTCCCCGAAAAGTGCCACCTGAC
Features (pLannotate 1.2.2; 32 found; start..end, strand, type, name):
     31..83      -  misc_feature   bom (fragment): basis of mobility region from pBR322
    238..617     +  enhancer       CMV enhancer: human cytomegalovirus immediate early enhancer
    618..817     +  promoter       CMV promoter: human cytomegalovirus (CMV) immediate early promoter
    835..1015    +  LTR            5' LTR (truncated): truncated 5' long terminal repeat (LTR) from HIV-1
   1062..1187    +  misc_feature   HIV-1 Ψ: packaging signal of human immunodeficiency virus type 1
   1171..1534    +  CDS            HIV-1 gag (fragment): gag protein from human immunodeficiency virus 1; gag
   1680..1913    +  misc_feature   RRE: The Rev response element (RRE) of HIV-1 allows for Rev-dependent mRNA export from the nucleus to the cytoplasm.
   2290..2390    +  CDS            Rev (fragment): human immunodeficiency virus 1 (HIV-1) Rev protein; rev; enhances nuclear export of unspliced and incompletely spliced viral mRNAs
   2440..2557    +  misc_feature   cPPT/CTS: central polypurine tract and central termination sequence of HIV-1
   2611..3821    +  promoter       UbC promoter: human ubiquitin C promoter
   3832..3848    -  misc_feature   MCS (fragment): pUC18/19 multiple cloning site
   3860..4459    +  CDS            PuroR: puromycin N-acetyltransferase; pac from Streptomyces alboniger; confers resistance to puromycin
   4468..5041    +  misc_feature   IRES: internal ribosome entry site (IRES) of the encephalomyocarditis virus (EMCV)
   5075..5099    +  misc_feature   MCS (fragment): pBluescript multiple cloning site
   5099..5687    +  misc_feature   WPRE: woodchuck hepatitis virus posttranscriptional regulatory element
   5624..6205    +  CDS            nef (fragment): NEF_HV1H2 - Experimental evidence at protein level: Swiss-Prot protein existence level 1. Extracellular Nef protein targets CD4(+) T-lymphocytes for apoptosis by interacting with CXCR4 surface receptors. From Human immunodeficiency virus type 1 group M subtype B (isolate HXB2) (HIV-1).
   6212..6392    +  LTR            5' LTR (truncated): truncated 5' long terminal repeat (LTR) from HIV-1
   6424..6648    +  polyA_signal   bGH poly(A) signal: bovine growth hormone polyadenylation signal
   6652..6673    +  promoter       SV40 promoter (fragment): SV40 enhancer and early promoter
   6694..7122    +  rep_origin     f1 ori (sequence partly withheld): f1 bacteriophage origin of replication; arrow indicates direction of (+) strand synthesis
   7136..7465    +  promoter       SV40 promoter: SV40 enhancer and early promoter
   7513..7560    +  promoter       EM7 promoter: synthetic bacterial promoter&nbsp
   7579..7953    +  CDS            BleoR: antibiotic-binding protein; Sh ble from Streptoalloteichus hindustanus; confers resistance to bleomycin, phleomycin, and Zeocin™
   7963..8088    +  CDS            ble (fragment): BLE_KLEPN - Experimental evidence at protein level: Swiss-Prot protein existence level 1. Binding protein with a strong affinity to the bleomycin family of antibiotics. Binds to CL990; an antimitotic-antibiotic compound. From Klebsiella pneumoniae.
   8083..8204    +  polyA_signal   SV40 poly(A) signal: SV40 polyadenylation signal
   8277..8293    -  protein_bind   lac operator: The lac repressor binds to the lac operator to inhibit transcription in E. coli. This inhibition can be relieved by adding lactose or isopropyl-β-D-thiogalactopyranoside (IPTG). lac repressor encoded by lacI
   8301..8331    -  promoter       lac promoter: promoter for the E. coli lac operon
   8346..8367    -  protein_bind   CAP binding site: CAP binding activates transcription in the presence of cAMP. E. coli catabolite activator protein
   8380..8472    -  CDS            lacI (fragment): lac repressor; lacI; The lac repressor binds to the lac operator to inhibit transcription in E. coli. This inhibition can be relieved by adding lactose or isopropyl-β-D-thiogalactopyranoside (IPTG).
   8655..9243    -  rep_origin     ori: high-copy-number ColE1/pMB1/pBR322/pUC origin of replication
   9414..10274   -  CDS            AmpR: β-lactamase; bla; confers resistance to ampicillin, carbenicillin, and related antibiotics
  10275..10379   -  promoter       AmpR promoter: bla
