[The description below was written by a language model from this plasmid's Addgene catalogue record and pLannotate feature annotations shown in this document.]
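Description:
pFUPI is a bicistronic, HIV-1-based lentiviral transfer vector built on the pFUW backbone and intended for stable expression of cDNAs in mammalian cells. In bacteria it is propagated as a high-copy plasmid through a ColE1/pUC-type origin with ampicillin selection (AmpR under its own bla promoter). An f1 origin is also present. The catalogue lists a total size of 10,306 bp, while the assembled sequence used for annotation is 10,407 nt, a small discrepancy that the record does not explain.

The viral genome is transcribed in packaging cells from a CMV enhancer/promoter fused to a truncated 5' LTR, an arrangement typical of Tat-independent vectors. It is followed by the Ψ packaging signal with a gag fragment, the Rev response element for nuclear export of the unspliced RNA, and the cPPT/CTS, which aids nuclear import of the reverse-transcribed genome. The internal expression cassette is driven by the human ubiquitin C promoter. It encodes puromycin N-acetyltransferase first, then an EMCV IRES, then a short cloning-site remnant where the cDNA of interest is inserted. Both proteins are translated from one transcript, so puromycin selection enriches for cells that also express the downstream cDNA. A WPRE boosts transcript stability and expression. It is followed by a nef fragment, a truncated 3' LTR (labelled as a 5' LTR by the annotation tool) and a bGH polyadenylation signal.

Outside the LTRs, the backbone carries an SV40/EM7-driven BleoR cassette with an SV40 poly(A) signal. This cassette would not be packaged into virions, and the catalogue lists only puromycin as the mammalian selectable marker. As deposited, the vector is empty and contains no cDNA.
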