Addgene plasmid #80279: pFUPI
Purpose: A bicistronic lentiviral vector used to stably express cDNAs.
Depositing lab: Jeremy Luban. Depositing organization: Columbia University. Publication: Potent inhibition of HIV-1 by TRIM5-cyclophilin fusion proteins engineered from human components. Neagu MR, Ziegler P, Pertel T, Strambio-De-Castillia C, Grutter C, Martinetti G, Mazzucchelli L, Grutter M, Manz MG, Luban J. J Clin Invest. 2009 Oct;119(10):3035-47. doi: 10.1172/JCI39354. Epub 2009 Sep 8. PubMed 19741300.
Backbone
  Vector backbone: pFUW
  Backbone size w/o insert (bp): 9206
  Total vector size (bp): 10306
  Vector type: Mammalian Expression, Lentiviral
  Selectable markers: Puromycin
Growth in bacteria
  Bacterial resistance: Ampicillin, 100 μg/mL
  Growth temperature: 30°C
  Growth strain: NEB Stable
  Copy number: High Copy
Gene/Insert
  Gene/Insert name: Puro resistance cassette, IRES, cloning site
  Insert size (bp): 1100
Terms and licenses: Academic/Nonprofit Terms; Industry Terms: Not Available to Industry
How to cite: pFUPI was a gift from Jeremy Luban (Addgene plasmid # 80279 ; http://n2t.net/addgene:80279 ; RRID:Addgene_80279)
