>Addgene plasmid #80279 | pFUPI | depositor partial sequence | sequence record 152001 | pFUW
GTCGACGGATCGGGAGATCTCCCGATCCCCTATGGTGCACTCTCAGTACAATCTGCTCTGATGCCGCATA
GTTAAGCCAGTATCTGCTCCCTGCTTGTGTGTTGGAGGTCGCTGAGTAGTGCGCGAGCAAAATTTAAGCT
ACAACAAGGCAAGGCTTGACCGACAATTGCATGAAGAATCTGCTTAGGGTTAGGCGTTTTGCGCTGCTTC
GCGATGTACGGGCCAGATATACGCGTTGACATTGATTATTGACTAGTTATTAATAGTAATCAATTACGGG
GTCATTAGTTCATAGCCCATATATGGAGTTCCGCGTTACATAACTTACGGTAAATGGCCCGCCTGGCTGA
CCGCCCAACGACCCCCGCCCATTGACGTCAATAATGACGTATGTTCCCATAGTAACGCCAATAGGGACTT
TCCATTGACGTCAATGGGTGGAGTATTTACGGTAAACTGCCCACTTGGCAGTACATCAAGTGTATCATAT
GCCAAGTACGCCCCCTATTGACGTCAATGACGGTAAATGGCCCGCCTGGCATTATGCCCAGTACATGACC
TTATGGGACTTTCCTACTTGGCAGTACATCTACGTATTAGTCATCGCTATTACCATGGTGATGCGGTTTT
GGCAGTACATCAATGGGCGTGGATAGCGGTTTGACTCACGGGGATTTCCAAGTCTCCACCCCATTGACGT
CAATGGGAGTTTGTTTTGGCACCAAAATCAACGGGACTTTCCAAAATGTCGTAACAACTCCGCCCCATTG
ACGCAAATGGGCGGTAGGCGTGTACGGTGGGAGGTCTATATAAGCAGCGCGTTTTGCCTGTACTGGGTCT
CTCTGGTTAGACCAGATCTGAGCCTGGGAGCTCTCTGGCTAACTAGGGAACCCACTGCTTAAGCCTCAAT
AAAGCTTGCCTTGAGTGCTTCAAGTAGTGTGTGCCCGTCTGTTGTGTGACTCTGGTAACTAGAGATCCCT
CAGACCCTTTTAGTCAGTGTGGAAAATCTCTAGCAGTGGCGCCCGAACAGGGACTTGAAAGCGAAAGGGA
AACCAGAGGAGCTCTCTCGACGCAGGACTCGGCTTGCTGAAGCGCGCACGGCAAGAGGCGAGGGGCGGCG
ACTGGTGAGTACGCCAAAAATTTTGACTAGCGGAGGCTAGAAGGAGAGAGATGGGTGCGAGAGCGTCAGT
ATTAAGCGGGGGAGAATTAGATCGCGATGGGAAAAAATTCGGTTAAGGCCAGGGGGAAAGAAAAAATATA
AATTAAAACATATAGTATGGGCAAGCAGGGAGCTAGAACGATTCGCAGTTAATCCTGGCCTGTTAGAAAC
ATCAGAAGGCTGTAGACAAATACTGGGACAGCTACAACCATCCCTTCAGACAGGATCAGAAGAACTTAGA
TCATTATATAATACAGTAGCAACCCTCTATTGTGTGCATCAAAGGATAGAGATAAAAGACACCAAGGAAG
CTTTAGACAAGATAGAGGAAGAGCAAAACAAAAGTAAGACCACCGCACAGCAAGCGGCCGCTGATCTTCA
GACCTGGAGGAGGAGATATGAGGGACAATTGGAGAAGTGAATTATATAAATATAAAGTAGTAAAAATTGA
ACCATTAGGAGTAGCACCCACCAAGGCAAAGAGAAGAGTGGTGCAGAGAGAAAAAAGAGCAGTGGGAATA
GGAGCTTTGTTCCTTGGGTTCTTGGGAGCAGCAGGAAGCACTATGGGCGCAGCGTCAATGACGCTGACGG
TACAGGCCAGACAATTATTGTCTGGTATAGTGCAGCAGCAGAACAATTTGCTGAGGGCTATTGAGGCGCA
ACAGCATCTGTTGCAACTCACAGTCTGGGGCATCAAGCAGCTCCAGGCAAGAATCCTGGCTGTGGAAAGA
TACCTAAAGGATCAACAGCTCCTGGGGATTTGGGGTTGCTCTGGAAAACTCATTTGCACCACTGCTGTGC
CTTGGAATGCTAGTTGGAGTAATAAATCTCTGGAACAGATTTGGAATCACACGACCTGGATGGAGTGGGA
CAGAGAAATTAACAATTACACAAGCTTAATACACTCCTTAATTGAAGAATCGCAAAACCAGCAAGAAAAG
AATGAACAAGAATTATTGGAATTAGATAAATGGGCAAGTTTGTGGAATTGGTTTAACATAACAAATTGGC
TGTGGTATATAAAATTATTCATAATGATAGTAGGAGGCTTGGTAGGTTTAAGAATAGTTTTTGCTGTACT
TTCTATAGTGAATAGAGTTAGGCAGGGATATTCACCATTATCGTTTCAGACCCACCTCCCAACCCCGAGG
GGACCCGACAGGCCCGAAGGAATAGAAGAAGAAGGTGGAGAGAGAGACAGAGACAGATCCATTCGATTAG
TGAACGGATCGGCACTGCGTGCGCCAATTCTGCAGACAAATGGCAGTATTCATCCACAATTTTAAAAGAA
AAGGGGGGATTGGGGGGTACAGTGCAGGGGAAAGAATAGTAGACATAATAGCAACAGACATACAAACTAA
AGAATTACAAAAACAAATTACAAAAATTCAAAATTTTCGGGTTTATTACAGGGACAGCAGAGATCCAGTT
TGGTTAATTAAGGGTGCAGCGGCCTCCGCGCCGGGTTTTGGCGCCTCCCGCGGGCGCCCCCCTCCTCACG
GCGAGCGCTGCCACGTCAGACGAAGGGCGCAGGAGCGTTCCTGATCCTTCCGCCCGGACGCTCAGGACAG
CGGCCCGCTGCTCATAAGACTCGGCCTTAGAACCCCAGTATCAGCAGAAGGACATTTTAGGACGGGACTT
GGGTGACTCTAGGGCACTGGTTTTCTTTCCAGAGAGCGGAACAGGCGAGGAAAAGTAGTCCCTTCTCGGC
GATTCTGCGGAGGGATCTCCGTGGGGCGGTGAACGCCGATGATTATATAAGGACGCGCCGGGTGTGGCAC
AGCTAGTTCCGTCGCAGCCGGGATTTGGGTCGCGGTTCTTGTTTGTGGATCGCTGTGATCGTCACTTGGT
GAGTTGCGGGCTGCTGGGCTGGCCGGGGCTTTCGTGGCCGCCGGGCCGCTCGGTGGGACGGAAGCGTGTG
GAGAGACCGCCAAGGGCTGTAGTCTGGGTCCGCGAGCAAGGTTGCCCTGAACTGGGGGTTGGGGGGAGCG
CACAAAATGGCGGCTGTTCCCGAGTCTTGAATGGAAGACGCTTGTAAGGCGGGCTGTGAGGTCGTTGAAA
CAAGGTGGGGGGCATGGTGGGCGGCAAGAACCCAAGGTCTTGAGGCCTTCGCTAATGCGGGAAAGCTCTT
ATTCGGGTGAGATGGGCTGGGGCACCATCTGGGGACCCTGACGTGAAGTTTGTCACTGACTGGAGAACTC
GGGTTTGTCGTCTGGTTGCGGGGGCGGCAGTTATGCGGTGCCGTTGGGCAGTGCACCCGTACCTTTGGGA
GCGCGCGCCTCGTCGTGTCGTGACGTCACCCGTTCTGTTGGCTTATAATGCAGGGTGGGGCCACCTGCCG
GTAGGTGTGCGGTAGGCTTTTCTCCGTCGCAGGACGCAGGGTTCGGGCCTAGGGTAGGCTCTCCTGAATC
GACAGGCGCCGGACCTCTGGTGAGGGGAGGGATAAGTGAGGCGTCAGTTTCTTTGGTCGGTTTTATGTAC
CTATCTTCTTAAGTAGCTGAAGCTCCGGTTTTGAACTATGCGCTCGGGGTTGGCGAGTGTGTTTTGTGAA
GTTTTTTAGGCACCTTTTGAAATGTAATCATTTGGGTCAATATGTAATTTTCAGTGTTAGACTAGTAAAG
CTTCTGCAGGTCGACTCTAGAAAATTGTCCGCTAAATTCTGGCCGTTTTTGGCTTTTTTGTTAGACAGGA
TCCGTTAACCTCGAGGGCGCGCCGAATTCGATATCAAGCTTATCGATAATCAACCTCTGGATTACAAAAT
TTGTGAAAGATTGACTGGTATTCTTAACTATGTTGCTCCTTTTACGCTATGTGGATACGCTGCTTTAATG
CCTTTGTATCATGCTATTGCTTCCCGTATGGCTTTCATTTTCTCCTCCTTGTATAAATCCTGGTTGCTGT
CTCTTTATGAGGAGTTGTGGCCCGTTGTCAGGCAACGTGGCGTGGTGTGCACTGTGTTTGCTGACGCAAC
CCCCACTGGTTGGGGCATTGCCACCACCTGTCAGCTCCTTTCCGGGACTTTCGCTTTCCCCCTCCCTATT
GCCACGGCGGAACTCATCGCCGCCTGCCTTGCCCGCTGCTGGACAGGGGCTCGGCTGTTGGGCACTGACA
ATTCCGTGGTGTTGTCGGGGAAATCATCGTCCTTTCCTTGGCTGCTCGCCTGTGTTGCCACCTGGATTCT
GCGCGGGACGTCCTTCTGCTACGTCCCTTCGGCCCTCAATCCAGCGGACCTTCCTTCCCGCGGCCTGCTG
CCGGCTCTGCGGCCTCTTCCGCGTCTTCGCCTTCGCCCTCAGACGAGTCGGATCTCCCTTTGGGCCGCCT
CCCCGCATCGATACCGTCGACCTCGAGACCTAGAAAAACATGGAGCAATCACAAGTAGCAATACAGCAGC
TACCAATGCTGATTGTGCCTGGCTAGAAGCACAAGAGGAGGAGGAGGTGGGTTTTCCAGTCACACCTCAG
GTACCTTTAAGACCAATGACTTACAAGGCAGCTGTAGATCTTAGCCACTTTTTAAAAGAAAAGGGGGGAC
TGGAAGGGCTAATTCACTCCCAACGAAGACAAGATATCCTTGATCTGTGGATCTACCACACACAAGGCTA
CTTCCCTGATTGGCAGAACTACACACCAGGGCCAGGGATCAGATATCCACTGACCTTTGGATGGTGCTAC
AAGCTAGTACCAGTTGAGCAAGAGAAGGTAGAAGAAGCCAATGAAGGAGAGAACACCCGCTTGTTACACC
CTGTGAGCCTGCATGGGATGGATGACCCGGAGAGAGAAGTATTAGAGTGGAGGTTTGACAGCCGCCTAGC
ATTTCATCACATGGCCCGAGAGCTGCATCCGGACTGTACTGGGTCTCTCTGGTTAGACCAGATCTGAGCC
TGGGAGCTCTCTGGCTAACTAGGGAACCCACTGCTTAAGCCTCAATAAAGCTTGCCTTGAGTGCTTCAAG
TAGTGTGTGCCCGTCTGTTGTGTGACTCTGGTAACTAGAGATCCCTCAGACCCTTTTAGTCAGTGTGGAA
AATCTCTAGCAGGGCCCGTTTAAACCCGCTGATCAGCCTCGACTGTGCCTTCTAGTTGCCAGCCATCTGT
TGTTTGCCCCTCCCCCGTGCCTTCCTTGACCCTGGAAGGTGCCACTCCCACTGTCCTTTCCTAATAAAAT
GAGGAAATTGCATCGCATTGTCTGAGTAGGTGTCATTCTATTCTGGGGGGTGGGGTGGGGCAGGACAGCA
AGGGGGAGGATTGGGAAGACAATAGCAGGCATGCTGGGGATGCGGTGGGCTCTATGGCTTCTGAGGCGGA
AAGAACCAGCTGGGGCTCTAGGGGGTATCCCC
[124 nt withheld, positions 5493-5616]
C
[91 nt withheld, positions 5618-5708]
A
[49 nt withheld, positions 5710-5758]
CCTTTGACGTTGGAGTCCACGTTCTTT
[37 nt withheld, positions 5786-5822]
ACCCTATCTCGGTCTATTCTTTTGATTTATAAGGGATTTTGCCGATTTCGGCCTATTGGTTAAAAAATGA
GCTGATTTAACAAAAATTTAACGCGAATTAATTCTGTGGAATGTGTGTCAGTTAGGGTGTGGAAAGTCCC
CAGGCTCCCCAGCAGGCAGAAGTATGCAAAGCATGCATCTCAATTAGTCAGCAACCAGGTGTGGAAAGTC
CCCAGGCTCCCCAGCAGGCAGAAGTATGCAAAGCATGCATCTCAATTAGTCAGCAACCATAGTCCCGCCC
CTAACTCCGCCCATCCCGCCCCTAACTCCGCCCAGTTCCGCCCATTCTCCGCCCCATGGCTGACTAATTT
TTTTTATTTATGCAGAGGCCGAGGCCGCCTCTGCCTCTGAGCTATTCCAGAAGTAGTGAGGAGGCTTTTT
TGGAGGCCTAGGCTTTTGCAAAAAGCTCCCGGGAGCTTGTATATCCATTTTCGGATCTGATCAGCACGTG
TTGACAATTAATCATCGGCATAGTATATCGGCATAGTATAATACGACAAGGTGAGGAACTAAACCATGGC
CAAGTTGACCAGTGCCGTTCCGGTGCTCACCGCGCGCGACGTCGCCGGAGCGGTCGAGTTCTGGACCGAC
CGGCTCGGGTTCTCCCGGGACTTCGTGGAGGACGACTTCGCCGGTGTGGTCCGGGACGACGTGACCCTGT
TCATCAGCGCGGTCCAGGACCAGGTGGTGCCGGACAACACCCTGGCCTGGGTGTGGGTGCGCGGCCTGGA
CGAGCTGTACGCCGAGTGGTCGGAGGTCGTGTCCACGAACTTCCGGGACGCCTCCGGGCCGGCCATGACC
GAGATCGGCGAGCAGCCGTGGGGGCGGGAGTTCGCCCTGCGCGACCCGGCCGGCAACTGCGTGCACTTCG
TGGCCGAGGAGCAGGACTGACACGTGCTACGAGATTTCGATTCCACCGCCGCCTTCTATGAAAGGTTGGG
CTTCGGAATCGTTTTCCGGGACGCCGGCTGGATGATCCTCCAGCGCGGGGATCTCATGCTGGAGTTCTTC
GCCCACCCCAACTTGTTTATTGCAGCTTATAATGGTTACAAATAAAGCAATAGCATCACAAATTTCACAA
ATAAAGCATTTTTTTCACTGCATTCTAGTTGTGGTTTGTCCAAACTCATCAATGTATCTTATCATGTCTG
TATACCGTCGACCTCTAGCTAGAGCTTGGCGTAATCATGGTCATAGCTGTTTCCTGTGTGAAATTGTTAT
CCGCTCACAATTCCACACAACATACGAGCCGGAAGCATAAAGTGTAAAGCCTGGGGTGCCTAATGAGTGA
GCTAACTCACATTAATTGCGTTGCGCTCACTGCCCGCTTTCCAGTCGGGAAACCTGTCGTGCCAGCTGCA
TTAATGAATCGGCCAACGCGCGGGGAGAGGCGGTTTGCGTATTGGGCGCTCTTCCGCTTCCTCGCTCACT
GACTCGCTGCGCTCGGTCGTTCGGCTGCGGCGAGCGGTATCAGCTCACTCAAAGGCGGTAATACGGTTAT
CCACAGAATCAGGGGATAACGCAGGAAAGAACATGTGAGCAAAAGGCCAGCAAAAGGCCAGGAACCGTAA
AAAGGCCGCGTTGCTGGCGTTTTTCCATAGGCTCCGCCCCCCTGACGAGCATCACAAAAATCGACGCTCA
AGTCAGAGGTGGCGAAACCCGACAGGACTATAAAGATACCAGGCGTTTCCCCCTGGAAGCTCCCTCGTGC
GCTCTCCTGTTCCGACCCTGCCGCTTACCGGATACCTGTCCGCCTTTCTCCCTTCGGGAAGCGTGGCGCT
TTCTCATAGCTCACGCTGTAGGTATCTCAGTTCGGTGTAGGTCGTTCGCTCCAAGCTGGGCTGTGTGCAC
GAACCCCCCGTTCAGCCCGACCGCTGCGCCTTATCCGGTAACTATCGTCTTGAGTCCAACCCGGTAAGAC
ACGACTTATCGCCACTGGCAGCAGCCACTGGTAACAGGATTAGCAGAGCGAGGTATGTAGGCGGTGCTAC
AGAGTTCTTGAAGTGGTGGCCTAACTACGGCTACACTAGAAGAACAGTATTTGGTATCTGCGCTCTGCTG
AAGCCAGTTACCTTCGGAAAAAGAGTTGGTAGCTCTTGATCCGGCAAACAAACCACCGCTGGTAGCGGTG
GTTTTTTTGTTTGCAAGCAGCAGATTACGCGCAGAAAAAAAGGATCTCAAGAAGATCCTTTGATCTTTTC
TACGGGGTCTGACGCTCAGTGGAACGAAAACTCACGTTAAGGGATTTTGGTCATGAGATTATCAAAAAGG
ATCTTCACCTAGATCCTTTTAAATTAAAAATGAAGTTTTAAATCAATCTAAAGTATATATGAGTAAACTT
GGTCTGACAGTTACCAATGCTTAATCAGTGAGGCACCTATCTCAGCGATCTGTCTATTTCGTTCATCCAT
AGTTGCCTGACTCCCCGTCGTGTAGATAACTACGATACGGGAGGGCTTACCATCTGGCCCCAGTGCTGCA
ATGATACCGCGAGACCCACGCTCACCGGCTCCAGATTTATCAGCAATAAACCAGCCAGCCGGAAGGGCCG
AGCGCAGAAGTGGTCCTGCAACTTTATCCGCCTCCATCCAGTCTATTAATTGTTGCCGGGAAGCTAGAGT
AAGTAGTTCGCCAGTTAATAGTTTGCGCAACGTTGTTGCCATTGCTACAGGCATCGTGGTGTCACGCTCG
TCGTTTGGTATGGCTTCATTCAGCTCCGGTTCCCAACGATCAAGGCGAGTTACATGATCCCCCATGTTGT
GCAAAAAAGCGGTTAGCTCCTTCGGTCCTCCGATCGTTGTCAGAAGTAAGTTGGCCGCAGTGTTATCACT
CATGGTTATGGCAGCACTGCATAATTCTCTTACTGTCATGCCATCCGTAAGATGCTTTTCTGTGACTGGT
GAGTACTCAACCAAGTCATTCTGAGAATAGTGTATGCGGCGACCGAGTTGCTCTTGCCCGGCGTCAATAC
GGGATAATACCGCGCCACATAGCAGAACTTTAAAAGTGCTCATCATTGGAAAACGTTCTTCGGGGCGAAA
ACTCTCAAGGATCTTACCGCTGTTGAGATCCAGTTCGATGTAACCCACTCGTGCACCCAACTGATCTTCA
GCATCTTTTACTTTCACCAGCGTTTCTGGGTGAGCAAAAACAGGAAGGCAAAATGCCGCAAAAAAGGGAA
TAAGGGCGACACGGAAATGTTGAATACTCATACTCTTCCTTTTTCAATATTATTGAAGCATTTATCAGGG
TTATTGTCTCATGAGCGGATACATATTTGAATGTATTTAGAAAAATAAACAAATAGGGGTTCCGCGCACA
TTTCCCCGAAAAGTGCCACCTGAC
