>Addgene plasmid #80279 | pFUPI | addgene partial sequence | sequence record 153727 | hUBCpro-F 5'-TGAAGCTCCGGTTTTGAACT-3'
AGTGTGTTTTGTGAAGTTTTTTAGGCACCTTTTGAAATGTAATCATTTGGGTCAATATGTAATTTTCAGT
GTTAGACTAGTAAATTGTCCGCTAAATTCTGGCCGTTTTTGGCTTTTTTGTTAGACGAAGCTTGGGCTGC
AGGTCGACTCTAGCTAGAGCCACCATGACCGAGTACAAGCCCACGGTGCGCCTCGCCACCCGCGACGACG
TCCCCAGGGCCGTACGCACCCTCGCCGCCGCGTTCGCCGACTACCCCGCCACGCGCCACACCGTCGATCC
GGACCGCCACATCGAGCGGGTCACCGAGCTGCAAGAACTCTTCCTCACGCGCGTCGGGCTCGACATCGGC
AAGGTGTGGGTCGCGGACGACGGCGCCGCGGTGGCGGTCTGGACCACGCCGGAGAGCGTCGAAGCGGGGG
CGGTGTTCGCCGAGATCGGCCCGCGCATGGCCGAGTTGAGCGGTTCCCGGCTGGCCGCGCAGCAACAGAT
GGAAGGCCTCCTGGCGCCGCACCGGCCCAAGGAGCCCGCGTGGTTCCTGGCCACCGTCGGCGTCTCGCCC
GACCACCAGGGCAAGGGTCTGGGCAGCGCCGTCGTGCTCCCCGGAGTGGAGGCGGCCGAGCGCGCCGGGG
TGCCCGCCTTCCTGGAGACCTCCGCGCCCCGCAACCTCCCCTTCTACGAGCGGCTCGGCTTCACCGTCAC
CGCCGACGTCGAGGTGCCCGAAGGACCGCGCACCTGGTGCATGACCCGCAAGCCCGGTGCCTGAGAATTC
CGCCCCTCTCCCTCCCCCCCCCCTAACGTTACTGGCCGAAGCCGCTTGGAATAAGGCCGGTGTGCGTTTG
TCTATATGTTATTTTCCACCATATTGCCGTCTTTTGGCAATGTGAGGGCCCGGAAACCTGGTCCTGTCTT
CTTGACGAGCATTCCTAGGGGTCTTTCCCCTCTCGCCAAAGGAATGCAAGGTCTGTTGAATGTCGTGAAG
GAAGCAGTTCCTCTGGA
