>Addgene plasmid #80279 | pFUPI | addgene partial sequence | sequence record 153728 | IRES-F 5'-TGGCTCTCCTCAAGCGTATT-3'
GCCCAGAAGGTACCCCATTGTATGGGATCTGATCTGGGGCCTCGGTGCACATGCTTTACATGTGTTTAGT
CGAGGTTAAAAAAACGTCTAGGCCCCCCGAACCACGGGGACGTGGTTTTCCTTTGAAAAACACGATGATA
ACCGGTGGTCTAGAGGATCCGTTAACGGCGCGCCGAATTCGATATCAAGCTTATCGATAATCAACCTCTG
GATTACAAAATTTGTGAAAGATTGACTGGTATTCTTAACTATGTTGCTCCTTTTACGCTATGTGGATACG
CTGCTTTAATGCCTTTGTATCATGCTATTGCTTCCCGTATGGCTTTCATTTTCTCCTCCTTGTATAAATC
CTGGTTGCTGTCTCTTTATGAGGAGTTGTGGCCCGTTGTCAGGCAACGTGGCGTGGTGTGCACTGTGTTT
GCTGACGCAACCCCCACTGGTTGGGGCATTGCCACCACCTGTCAGCTCCTTTCCGGGACTTTCGCTTTCC
CCCTCCCTATTGCCACGGCGGAACTCATCGCCGCCTGCCTTGCCCGCTGCTGGACAGGGGCTCGGCTGTT
GGGCACTGACAATTCCGTGGTGTTGTCGGGGAAATCATCGTCCTTTCCTTGGCTGCTCGCCTGTGTTGCC
ACCTGGATTCTGCGCGGGACGTCCTTCTGCTACGTCCCTTCGGCCCTCAATCCAGCGGACCTTCCTTCCC
GCGGCCTGCTGCCGGCTCTGCGGCCTCTTCCGCGTCTTCGCCTTCGCCCTCAGACGAGTCGGATCTCCCT
TTGGGCCGCCTCCCCGCATCGATACCGTCGACCTCGAGACCTAGAAAAACATGGAGCAATCACAAGTAGC
AATACAGCAGCTACCAATGCTGATTGTGCCTGGCTAGAAGCACAAGAGGAGGAGGAGGTGGGTTTTCCAG
TCACACCTCAGGTACCTTTAAGACCAATGACTTACAAGGCAGCTGTAGATCTTAGCCACTTTT
